>Addgene plasmid #245946 | XAC1 S3A | addgene full sequence | sequence record 490030 | Addgene NGS Result
[48 nt withheld, positions 1-48]
CCTTTGACGTTGGAGTCCACGTTCTTT
[37 nt withheld, positions 76-112]
ACCCTATCTCGGTCTATTCTTTTGATTTATAAGGGATTTTGCCGATTTCGGCCTATTGGTTAAAAAATGA
GCTGATTTAACAAAAATTTAACGCGAATTTTAACAAAATATTAACGCTTACAATTTACGCGCGCGTTGAC
ATTGATTATTGACTAGTTATTAATAGTAATCAATTACGGGGTCATTAGTTCATAGCCCATATATGGAGTT
CCGCGTTACATAACTTACGGTAAATGGCCCGCCTGGCTGACCGCCCAACGACCCCCGCCCATTGACGTCA
ATAATGACGTATGTTCCCATAGTAACGCCAATAGGGACTTTCCATTGACGTCAATGGGTGGAGTATTTAC
GGTAAACTGCCCACTTGGCAGTACATCAAGTGTATCATATGCCAAGTACGCCCCCTATTGACGTCAATGA
CGGTAAATGGCCCGCCTGGCATTATGCCCAGTACATGACCTTATGGGACTTTCCTACTTGGCAGTACATC
TACGTATTAGTCATCGCTATTACCATGGTGATGCGGTTTTGGCAGTACATCAATGGGCGTGGATAGCGGT
TTGACTCACGGGGATTTCCAAGTCTCCACCCCATTGACGTCAATGGGAGTTTGTTTTGGCACCAAAATCA
ACGGGACTTTCCAAAATGTCGTAACAACTCCGCCCCATTGACGCAAATGGGCGGTAGGCGTGTACGGTGG
GAGGTCTATATAAGCAGAGCTCTCTGGCTAACTAGAGAACCCACTGCTTACTGGCTTATCGAAATTAATA
CGACTCACTATAGGGAGACCCAAGCTGGCTAGCGTTTAAACTTAAGCTTGGTACCGAGCTCGGATCCGCG
GCCGCCACCATGGCCGCTGGTGTGATGGTCTCCGATGATGTCATTAAAGTATTTAATGAAATGAAGGTGC
GCCATCAACTCTCCCCAGAAGACGCCAAAAAACGCAAGAAGGCAGTTGTCTTCTGTCTTAGCGACGACAA
GAAAACCATCATTTTGGAACCAGGAAAGGAGATCTTGCAAGGAGATATCGGTTGTAACGTTGAAGATCCC
TACAAGACCTTTGTGAAGATGCTGCCCCGGAATGACTGCCGTTATGCACTGTATGATGCACTCTACGAGA
CAAAGGAAACAAAGAAAGAGGATCTTGTTTTTGTGTTCTGGGCCCCTGAAGAAGCCTCACTTAAAAGTAA
AATGATCTACGCTAGCTCAAAAGATGCAATCAAGAAGAGATTACCAGGTATCAAACACGAGTGGCAAATA
AACACCTATGAAGATGTAAACGATCCCTGTAACCTTGCGGATAAACTAGGGGGCAACACTGTAGTTTCCC
TTGAAGGCAAATCCGTGAGAAGTTGAGATCTCATCGAATTCTGCAGATATCCAGCACAGTGGCGGCCGCT
CGAGTCTAGAGGGCCCGTTTAAACCCGCTGATCAGCCTCGACTGTGCCTTCTAGTTGCCAGCCATCTGTT
GTTTGCCCCTCCCCCGTGCCTTCCTTGACCCTGGAAGGTGCCACTCCCACTGTCCTTTCCTAATAAAATG
AGGAAATTGCATCGCATTGTCTGAGTAGGTGTCATTCTATTCTGGGGGGTGGGGTGGGGCAGGACAGCAA
GGGGGAGGATTGGGAAGACAATAGCAGGCATGCTGGGGATGCGGTGGGCTCTATGGCTTCTGAGGCGGAA
AGAACCAGTGGCGGTAATACGGTTATCCACAGAATCAGGGGATAACGCAGGAAAGAACATGTGAGCAAAA
GGCCAGCAAAAGGCCAGGAACCGTAAAAAGGCCGCGTTGCTGGCGTTTTTCCATAGGCTCCGCCCCCCTG
ACGAGCATCACAAAAATCGACGCTCAAGTCAGAGGTGGCGAAACCCGACAGGACTATAAAGATACCAGGC
GTTTCCCCCTGGAAGCTCCCTCGTGCGCTCTCCTGTTCCGACCCTGCCGCTTACCGGATACCTGTCCGCC
TTTCTCCCTTCGGGAAGCGTGGCGCTTTCTCATAGCTCACGCTGTAGGTATCTCAGTTCGGTGTAGGTCG
TTCGCTCCAAGCTGGGCTGTGTGCACGAACCCCCCGTTCAGCCCGACCGCTGCGCCTTATCCGGTAACTA
TCGTCTTGAGTCCAACCCGGTAAGACACGACTTATCGCCACTGGCAGCAGCCACTGGTAACAGGATTAGC
AGAGCGAGGTATGTAGGCGGTGCTACAGAGTTCTTGAAGTGGTGGCCTAACTACGGCTACACTAGAAGAA
CAGTATTTGGTATCTGCGCTCTGCTGAAGCCAGTTACCTTCGGAAAAAGAGTTGGTAGCTCTTGATCCGG
CAAACAAACCACCGCTGGTAGCGGTGGTTTTTTTGTTTGCAAGCAGCAGATTACGCGCAGAAAAAAAGGA
TCTCAAGAAGATCCTTTGATCTTTTCTACGGGGTCTGACGCTCAGTGGAACGAAAACTCACGTTAAGGGA
TTTTGGTCATGAGATTATCAAAAAGGATCTTCACCTAGATCCTTTTAAATTAAAAATGAAGTTTTAAATC
AATCTAAAGTATATATGAGTAACCTGAGGCTATGGCAGGGCCTGCCGCCCCGACGTTGGCTGCGAGCCCT
GGGCCTTCACCCGAACTTGGGGGGTGGGGTGGGGAAAAGGAAGAAACGCGGGCGTATTGGCCCCAATGGG
GTCTCGGTGGGGTATCGACAGAGTGCCAGCCCTGGGACCGAACCCCGCGTTTATGAACAAACGACCCAAC
ACCGTGCGTTTTATTCTGTCTTTTTATTGCCGTCATAGCGCGGGTTCCTTCCGGTATTGTCTCCTTCCGT
GTTTCAGTTAGCCTCCCCCTAGGGTGGGCGAAGAACTCCAGCATGAGATCCCCGCGCTGGAGGATCATCC
AGCCGGCGTCCCGGAAAACGATTCCGAAGCCCAACCTTTCATAGAAGGCGGCGGTGGAATCGAAATCTCG
TGATGGCAGGTTGGGCGTCGCTTGGTCGGTCATTTCGAACCCCAGAGTCCCGCTCAGAAGAACTCGTCAA
GAAGGCGATAGAAGGCGATGCGCTGCGAATCGGGAGCGGCGATACCGTAAAGCACGAGGAAGCGGTCAGC
CCATTCGCCGCCAAGCTCTTCAGCAATATCACGGGTAGCCAACGCTATGTCCTGATAGCGGTCCGCCACA
CCCAGCCGGCCACAGTCGATGAATCCAGAAAAGCGGCCATTTTCCACCATGATATTCGGCAAGCAGGCAT
CGCCATGGGTCACGACGAGATCCTCGCCGTCGGGCATGCTCGCCTTGAGCCTGGCGAACAGTTCGGCTGG
CGCGAGCCCCTGATGCTCTTCGTCCAGATCATCCTGATCGACAAGACCGGCTTCCATCCGAGTACGTGCT
CGCTCGATGCGATGTTTCGCTTGGTGGTCGAATGGGCAGGTAGCCGGATCAAGCGTATGCAGCCGCCGCA
TTGCATCAGCCATGATGGATACTTTCTCGGCAGGAGCAAGGTGAGATGACAGGAGATCCTGCCCCGGCAC
TTCGCCCAATAGCAGCCAGTCCCTTCCCGCTTCAGTGACAACGTCGAGCACAGCTGCGCAAGGAACGCCC
GTCGTGGCCAGCCACGATAGCCGCGCTGCCTCGTCTTGCAGTTCATTCAGGGCACCGGACAGGTCGGTCT
TGACAAAAAGAACCGGGCGCCCCTGCGCTGACAGCCGGAACACGGCGGCATCAGAGCAGCCGATTGTCTG
TTGTGCCCAGTCATAGCCGAATAGCCTCTCCACCCAAGCGGCCGGAGAACCTGCGTGCAATCCATCTTGT
TCAATCATGCGAAACGATCCTCATCCTGTCTCTTGATCGATCTTTGCAAAAGCCTAGGCCTCCAAAAAAG
CCTCCTCACTACTTCTGGAATAGCTCAGAGGCCGAGGCGGCCTCGGCCTCTGCATAAATAAAAAAAATTA
GTCAGCCATGGGGCGGAGAATGGGCGGAACTGGGCGGAGTTAGGGGCGGGATGGGCGGAGTTAGGGGCGG
GACTATGGTTGCTGACTAATTGAGATGCATGCTTTGCATACTTCTGCCTGCTGGGGAGCCTGGGGACTTT
CCACACCTGGTTGCTGACTAATTGAGATGCATGCTTTGCATACTTCTGCCTGCTGGGGAGCCTGGGGACT
TTCCACACCCTAACTGACACACATTCCACAGCTGGTTCTTTCCGCCTCAGGACTCTTCCTTTTTCAATAA
ATCAATCTAAAGTATATATGAGTAAACTTGGTCTGACAGTTACCAATGCTTAATCAGTGAGGCACCTATC
TCAGCGATCTGTCTATTTCGTTCATCCATAGTTGCCTGACTCCCCGTCGTGTAGATAACTACGATACGGG
AGGGCTTACCATCTGGCCCCAGTGCTGCAATGATACCGCGAGACCCACGCTCACCGGCTCCAGATTTATC
AGCAATAAACCAGCCAGCCGGAAGGGCCGAGCGCAGAAGTGGTCCTGCAACTTTATCCGCCTCCATCCAG
TCTATTAATTGTTGCCGGGAAGCTAGAGTAAGTAGTTCGCCAGTTAATAGTTTGCGCAACGTTGTTGCCA
TTGCTACAGGCATCGTGGTGTCACGCTCGTCGTTTGGTATGGCTTCATTCAGCTCCGGTTCCCAACGATC
AAGGCGAGTTACATGATCCCCCATGTTGTGCAAAAAAGCGGTTAGCTCCTTCGGTCCTCCGATCGTTGTC
AGAAGTAAGTTGGCCGCAGTGTTATCACTCATGGTTATGGCAGCACTGCATAATTCTCTTACTGTCATGC
CATCCGTAAGATGCTTTTCTGTGACTGGTGAGTACTCAACCAAGTCATTCTGAGAATAGTGTATGCGGCG
ACCGAGTTGCTCTTGCCCGGCGTCAATACGGGATAATACCGCGCCACATAGCAGAACTTTAAAAGTGCTC
ATCATTGGAAAACGTTCTTCGGGGCGAAAACTCTCAAGGATCTTACCGCTGTTGAGATCCAGTTCGATGT
AACCCACTCGTGCACCCAACTGATCTTCAGCATCTTTTACTTTCACCAGCGTTTCTGGGTGAGCAAAAAC
AGGAAGGCAAAATGCCGCAAAAAAGGGAATAAGGGCGACACGGAAATGTTGAATACTCATACTCTTCCTT
TTTCAATATTATTGAAGCATTTATCAGGGTTATTGTCTCATGAGCGGATACATATTTGAATGTATTTAGA
AAAATAAACAAATAGGGGTTCCGCGCACATTTCCCCGAAAAGTGCCACCTG
[124 nt withheld, positions 5344-5467]
C
[91 nt withheld, positions 5469-5559]
AG
Features (pLannotate 1.2.2; 17 found; start..end, strand, type, name):
    250..629     +  enhancer       CMV enhancer: human cytomegalovirus immediate early enhancer
    630..833     +  promoter       CMV promoter: human cytomegalovirus (CMV) immediate early promoter
    829..862     +  LTR            5' LTR (truncated) (fragment): truncated 5' long terminal repeat (LTR) from HIV-1
    878..896     +  promoter       T7 promoter: promoter for bacteriophage T7 RNA polymerase
    962..1465    +  CDS            cfl1-a: COF1A_XENLA - Experimental evidence at protein level: Swiss-Prot protein existence level 1. May play a role in the regulation of cell morphology and cytoskeletal organization (By similarity). Binds to F-actin and exhibits pH-sensitive F-actin depolymerizing activity. Required for formation of the cleavage furrow during cytokinesis. From Xenopus laevis (African clawed frog).
   1554..1778    +  polyA_signal   bGH poly(A) signal: bovine growth hormone polyadenylation signal
   1782..1800    +  promoter       SV40 promoter (fragment): SV40 enhancer and early promoter
   1910..2498    -  rep_origin     ori: high-copy-number ColE1/pMB1/pBR322/pUC origin of replication
   2720..2736    +  polyA_signal   bGH poly(A) signal (fragment): bovine growth hormone polyadenylation signal
   2827..2874    -  polyA_signal   HSV TK poly(A) signal: herpes simplex virus thymidine kinase polyadenylation signal (Cole and Stacy, 1985)
   2933..3085    -  CDS            ble (fragment): BLE_KLEPN - Experimental evidence at protein level: Swiss-Prot protein existence level 1. Binding protein with a strong affinity to the bleomycin family of antibiotics. Binds to CL990; an antimitotic-antibiotic compound. From Klebsiella pneumoniae.
   3106..3900    -  CDS            NeoR/KanR: aminoglycoside phosphotransferase from Tn5; aph(3')-II (or nptII); confers resistance to neomycin, kanamycin, and G418 (Geneticin®)
   3935..4292    -  promoter       SV40 promoter: SV40 enhancer and early promoter
   4294..4311    -  promoter       AmpR promoter (fragment): bla
   4352..5212    -  CDS            AmpR: β-lactamase; bla; confers resistance to ampicillin, carbenicillin, and related antibiotics
   5213..5317    -  promoter       AmpR promoter: bla
   5344..211     +  rep_origin     f1 ori (across the origin) (sequence partly withheld): f1 bacteriophage origin of replication; arrow indicates direction of (+) strand synthesis
