[The description below was written by a language model from this plasmid's Addgene catalogue record and pLannotate feature annotations shown in this document.]
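Description:
XAC1 S3A is a pcDNA3.1-based expression plasmid carrying Xenopus laevis cofilin 1 (cfl1, also called XAC1, a Xenopus ADF/cofilin) with a serine-3-to-alanine substitution. Serine 3 is the regulatory phosphorylation site of ADF/cofilin proteins, and phosphorylation there inactivates them; replacing it with alanine gives a form that cannot be switched off in this way, in line with the stated purpose of expressing constitutively active XAC. The coding sequence, annotated as cfl1-a, sits downstream of the human cytomegalovirus immediate-early enhancer and promoter and is followed by the bovine growth hormone polyadenylation signal. A T7 promoter lies between the CMV promoter and the insert and could support in vitro transcription. No epitope tag or fluorescent reporter is annotated. The short fragment called as a truncated HIV-1 LTR at the CMV promoter boundary is probably an annotation artefact rather than a functional viral element.

The plasmid is propagated in E. coli through a high-copy ColE1/pUC-type origin with ampicillin selection (β-lactamase), and it also carries an f1 origin. An SV40 early promoter drives the Tn5 neomycin phosphotransferase gene, terminated by an HSV TK polyadenylation signal, allowing G418 selection of transfected cells. The sequenced plasmid is 5,561 nt, and this marker layout differs somewhat from standard pcDNA3.1, so the backbone may be a variant. Although catalogued as a frog expression vector, the depositor notes that Xenopus ADF/cofilins are not targeted by the shRNAs used in their work and can be expressed as active cofilin in mammalian cells. This makes the construct suited to rescue or gain-of-function experiments on actin dynamics, such as studies of cell polarity and migration.
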