Addgene plasmid #245946: XAC1 S3A
Purpose: Expressing constitutively active XAC
Depositing lab: James Bamburg. Depositing organization: Colorado State University, Fort Collins. Publication: ADF/cofilin controls cell polarity during fibroblast migration. Dawe HR, Minamide LS, Bamburg JR, Cramer LP. Curr Biol. 2003 Feb 4;13(3):252-7. doi: 10.1016/s0960-9822(03)00040-x. PubMed 12573223.
Backbone
  Vector backbone: pcDNA3.1
  Backbone manufacturer: Unknown
  Backbone size w/o insert (bp): 5428
  Vector type: Frog Expression
  Selectable markers: Neomycin (select with G418)
Growth in bacteria
  Bacterial resistance: Ampicillin, 100 μg/mL
  Growth temperature: 37°C
  Growth strain: DH5alpha
  Copy number: High Copy
Gene/Insert
  Gene/Insert name: cofilin 1 (cfl1) (alt name: XAC1)
  Species: X. laevis (frog)
  Mutation: S3A
  Entrez Gene: cfl1.L (a.k.a. XELAEV_18022280mg, cfl1, cfl1-a, cfl1-b, cofilin-1, xac1, xac2)
  Promoter: CMV
  Cloning method: Restriction Enzyme; 5′ cloning site Unspecified (unknown if destroyed)
Terms and licenses: Academic/Nonprofit Terms; Industry Terms: Not Available to Industry
Depositor comments: Xenopus ADF/cofilins also are not targeted by shRNAs used here and can be expressed as active cofilin in mammalaian cells.
How to cite: XAC1 S3A was a gift from James Bamburg (Addgene plasmid # 245946 ; http://n2t.net/addgene:245946 ; RRID:Addgene_245946)
